>Addgene plasmid #30695 | pCS2-F1-GAG-F2-GAG-F3-AAG | depositor partial sequence | sequence record 14166 | Author sequence
GGTACCCGCCCATATGCTTGCCCTGTCGAGTCCTGTGACCGCCGCTTCAGTCGCTCTGACAACCTCACCC
GTCATATCCGGATTCACACAGGCCAGAAGCCCTTCCAGTGTCGCATCTGCATGAGGAACTTCAGCCGCTC
TGACAACCTCACCCGTCACATCCGCACCCACACAGGCGAGAAGCCTTTTGCATGCGACATCTGCGGCAGG
AAGTTCGCGCGCTCTGACAACCTCACCCAGCACACCAAGATCCACACAGGTGGATCC
