>Addgene plasmid #30695 | pCS2-F1-GAG-F2-GAG-F3-AAG | addgene partial sequence | sequence record 38912 | SP6  5'-ATTTAGGTGACACTATAG-3'
ATCTGCCACCATGGCTCCAAGAAGAAGCGTAAGGTAGACTACAAAGACCATGACGGTGATTATAAAGATC
ATGACATCGATTACAAGGATGACGATGACAAGGGTACCCGCCCATATGCTTGCCCTGTCGAGTCCTGTGA
CCGCCGCTTCAGTCGCTCTGACAACCTCACCCGTCATATCCGGATTCACACAGGCCAGAAGCCCTTCCAG
TGTCGCATCTGCATGAGGAACTTCAGCCGCTCTGACAACCTCACCCGTCACATCCGCACCCACACAGGCG
AGAAGCCTTTTGCATGCGACATCTGCGGCAGGAAGTTCGCGCGCTCTGACAACCTCACCCAGCACACCAA
GATCCACACAGGTGGATCCCAACTAGTCAAAAGTGAACTGGAGGAGAAGAAATCTGAACTTCGTCATAAA
TTGAAATATGTGCCTCATGAATATATTGAATTAATTGAAATTGCCAGAAATTCCACTCAGGATAGAATTC
TTGAAATGAAGGTAATGGAATTTTTTATGAAAGTTTATGGATATAGAGGTAAACATTTGGGTGGATCAAG
GAAACCGGACGGAGCAATTTATACTGTCGGATCTCCTATTGATTACGGTGTGATCGTGGATACTAAAGCT
TATAGCGGAGGTTATAATCTGCCAATTGGCCAAGCAGATGAAATGGAACGATATGTCGAAGAAAATCAAA
CACGAAACAAACATCTCAACCCTAATGAATGGTGGAAAGTCTATCCATCTTCTGTAACGGAATTTAAGTT
TTTATTTGTGAGTGGTCACTTTAAAGGAAACTACAAAGCTCAGCTTACACGATTAAATCATATCACTAAT
TGTAATGGAGCTGTTCTTAGTGTAGAAGAGCTTTTAATTGGTGGAGAAATGA
