[The description below was written by a language model from this plasmid's Addgene catalogue record.]
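Description:
pCS2-F1-GAG-F2-GAG-F3-AAG is a small bacterial plasmid built on a modified pCS2 backbone (about 2.9 kb without insert) and catalogued as an mRNA production vector. It is maintained in E. coli as a high-copy plasmid under ampicillin selection. The record lists SP6 as the 5′ sequencing primer, which fits the usual pCS2 arrangement in which an SP6 promoter upstream of the cloning site drives in vitro transcription. No feature table is provided, however, so the promoter, polyadenylation signal and other backbone elements retained in this modified version cannot be confirmed from the record.

The 267 bp insert encodes a three-finger zinc-finger array. The name indicates that finger 1 and finger 2 modules are each assigned to the DNA triplet GAG and finger 3 to AAG, so each finger contributes recognition of one 3 bp subsite within a composite 9 bp target. The array carries an N-terminal FLAG epitope tag for detecting the protein, and it sits between KpnI and XbaI sites that were both preserved during cloning. This allows the finger cassette to be excised or exchanged.

The associated publication concerns the evaluation and use of modularly assembled zinc-finger nucleases in zebrafish, so this plasmid appears to be one member of a set of defined finger modules or arrays used to build such nucleases for targeted gene disruption. The record does not state whether a nuclease domain such as FokI is present in this construct, and the small insert size suggests that only the DNA-binding array is included.
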