Addgene plasmid #30695: pCS2-F1-GAG-F2-GAG-F3-AAG
Depositing lab: Nathan Lawson & Scot Wolfe. Depositing organization: University of Massachusetts, Worcester. Publication: Evaluation and application of modularly assembled zinc-finger nucleases in zebrafish. Zhu C, Smith T, McNulty J, Rayla AL, Lakshmanan A, Siekmann AF, Buffardi M, Meng X, Shin J, Padmanabhan A, Cifuentes D, Giraldez AJ, Look AT, Epstein JA, Lawson ND, Wolfe SA. Development. 2011 Oct;138(20):4555-64. 10.1242/dev.066779 PubMed 21937602.
Backbone
  Vector backbone: pCS2 (modified)
  Backbone size w/o insert (bp): 2877
  Vector type: mRNA production
Growth in bacteria
  Bacterial resistance: Ampicillin, 100 μg/mL
  Growth temperature: 37°C
  Growth strain: DH5alpha
  Growth instructions: XL1Blue
  Copy number: High Copy
Gene/Insert
  Gene/Insert name: F1 GAG, F2 GAG, F3 AAG
  Insert size (bp): 267
  Tag / fusion protein: FLAG (N terminal on insert)
  Cloning method: Restriction Enzyme; 5′ cloning site KpnI (not destroyed); 3′ cloning site XbalI (not destroyed)
  Sequencing primers: 5′ SP6; 3′ attaaccctcactaaaggga
Terms and licenses: Academic/Nonprofit Terms; Industry Terms: Not Available to Industry
How to cite: pCS2-F1-GAG-F2-GAG-F3-AAG was a gift from Nathan Lawson & Scot Wolfe (Addgene plasmid # 30695 ; http://n2t.net/addgene:30695 ; RRID:Addgene_30695)
